>Addgene plasmid #172566 | pALlR1 | addgene full sequence | sequence record 347268 | Addgene NGS Result
GCTTTCCAGTCGGGAAACCTGCTGCCACCGCTGAGCAATAACTAGCATAACCCCTTGGGGCCTCTAAACG
GGTCTTGAGGGGTTTTTTGCTGAAACCTCAGGCATTTGAGAAGCACACGGTCACACTGCTTCCGGTAGTC
AATAAACCGGTAAACCAGCAATAGACATAAGCGGCTATTTAACGACCCTGCCCTGAACCGACGACCGGGT
CGAATTTGCTTTCGAATTTCTGCCATTAATCCGCTTATTATCACTTATTCAGGCGTAGCAACCAGGCGTT
TAAGGGCACCAATAACTGCCTTAAAAAAATTACGCCCCGCCCTGCCACTCATCGCAGTACTGTTGTAATT
CATTAAGCATTCTGCCGACATGGAAGCCATCACAAACGGCATGATGAACCTGAATCGCCAGCGGCATCAG
CACCTTGTCGCCTTGCGTATAATATTTGCCCATAGTGAAAACGGGGGCGAAGAAGTTGTCCATATTGGCC
ACGTTTAAATCAAAACTGGTGAAACTCACCCAGGGATTGGCTGAGACGAAAAACATATTCTCAATAAACC
CTTTAGGGAAATAGGCCAGGTTTTCACCGTAACACGCCACATCTTGCGAATATATGTGTAGAAACTGCCG
GAAATCGTCGTGGTATTCACTCCAGAGCGATGAAAACGTTTCAGTTTGCTCATGGAAAACGGTGTAACAA
GGGTGAACACTATCCCATATCACCAGCTCACCGTCTTTCATTGCCATACGGAACTCCGGATGAGCATTCA
TCAGGCGGGCAAGAATGTGAATAAAGGCCGGATAAAACTTGTGCTTATTTTTCTTTACGGTCTTTAAAAA
GGCCGTAATATCCAGCTGAACGGTCTGGTTATAGGTACATTGAGCAACTGACTGAAATGCCTCAAAATGT
TCTTTACGATGCCATTGGGATATATCAACGGTGGTATATCCAGTGATTTTTTTCTCCATTTTAGCTTCCT
TAGCTCCTGAAAATCTCGATAACTCAAAAAATACGCCCGGTAGTGATCTTATTTCATTATGGTGAAAGTT
GGAACCTCTTACGTGCCGATCAACGTCTCATTTTCGCCAAAAGTTGGCCCAGGGCTTCCCGGTATCAACA
GGGACACCAGGATTTATTTATTCTGCGAAGTGATCTTCCGTCACAGGTATTTATTCGGCGCAAAGTGCGT
CGGGTGATGCTGCCAACTTACTGATTTAGTGTATGATGGTGTTTTTGAGGTGCTCCAGTGGCTTCTGTTT
CTATCAGCTGTCCCTCCTGTTCAGCTACTGACGGGGTGGTGCGTAACGGCAAAAGCACCGCCGGACATCA
GCGCTAGCGGAGTGTATACTGGCTTACTATGTTGGCACTGATGAGGGTGTCAGTGAAGTGCTTCATGTGG
CAGGAGAAAAAAGGCTGCACCGGTGCGTCAGCAGAATATGTGATACAGGATATATTCCGCTTCCTCGCTC
ACTGACTCGCTACGCTCGGTCGTTCGACTGCGGCGAGCGGAAATGGCTTACGAACGGGGCGGAGATTTCC
TGGAAGATGCCAGGAAGATACTTAACAGGGAAGTGAGAGGGCCGCGGCAAAGCCGTTTTTCCATAGGCTC
CGCCCCCCTGACAAGCATCACGAAATCTGACGCTCAAATCAGTGGTGGCGAAACCCGACAGGACTATAAA
GATACCAGGCGTTTCCCCCTGGCGGCTCCCTCGTGCGCTCTCCTGTTCCTGCCTTTCGGTTTACCGGTGT
CATTCCGCTGTTATGGCCGCGTTTGTCTCATTCCACGCCTGACACTCAGTTCCGGGTAGGCAGTTCGCTC
CAAGCTGGACTGTATGCACGAACCCCCCGTTCAGTCCGACCGCTGCGCCTTATCCGGTAACTATCGTCTT
GAGTCCAACCCGGAAAGACATGCAAAAGCACCACTGGCAGCAGCCACTGGTAATTGATTTAGAGGAGTTA
GTCTTGAAGTCATGCGCCGGTTAAGGCTAAACTGAAAGGACAAGTTTTGGTGACTGCGCTCCTCCAAGCC
AGTTACCTCGGTTCAAAGAGTTGGTAGCTCAGAGAACCTTCGAAAAACCGCCCTGCAAGGCGGTTTTTTC
GTTTTCAGAGCAAGAGATTACGCGCAGACCAAAACGATCTCAAGAAGATCATCTTATTAATCAGATAAAA
TATTTCTAGATTTCAGTGCAATTTATCTCTTCAAATGTAGCACCTGAAGTCAGCCCCATACGATATAAGT
TGTAATTCTCATGTTAGTCATGCCCCGCGCCCACCGGAAGGAGCTGACTGGGTTGAAGGCTCTCAAGGGC
ATCGGTCGAGATCCCGGTGCCTAATGAGTGAGCTAACTTACATTAATTGCGTTGCGCGTAAAACGACGGC
CAGTGAGATCCCGGTGCCTAATGAGTGAGCTAACTTACATTAATTGCGTTGCGCTCACTGCCCGCTTTCC
AGTCGGGAAACCTGTCGTGCCAGCTGCATTAATGAATCGGCCAACGCGCGGGGAGAGGCGGTTTGCGTAT
TGGGCGCCAGGGTGGTTTTTCTTTTCACCAGTGAGACGGGCAACAGCTGATTGCCCTTCACCGCCTGGCC
CTGAGAGAGTTGCAGCAAGCGGTCCACGCTGGTTTGCCCCAGCAGGCGAAAATCCTGTTTGATGGTGGTT
AACGGCGGGATATAACATGAGCTGTCTTCGGTATCGTCGTATCCCACTACCGAGATGTCCGCACCAACGC
GCAGCCCGGACTCGGTAATGGCGCGCATTGCGCCCAGCGCCATCTGATCGTTGGCAACCAGCATCGCAGT
GGGAACGATGCCCTCATTCAGCATTTGCATGGTTTGTTGAAAACCGGACATGGCACTCCAGTCGCCTTCC
CGTTCCGCTATCGGCTGAATTTGATTGCGAGTGAGATATTTATGCCAGCCAGCCAGACGCAGACGCGCCG
AGACAGAACTTAATGGGCCCGCTAACAGCGCGATTTGCTGGTGACCCAATGCGACCAGATGCTCCACGCC
CAGTCGCGTACCGTCTTCATGGGAGAAAATAATACTGTTGATGGGTGTCTGGTCAGAGACATCAAGAAAT
AACGCCGGAACATTAGTGCAGGCAGCTTCCACAGCAATGGCATCCTGGTCATCCAGCGGATAGTTAATGA
TCAGCCCACTGACGCGTTGCGCGAGAAGATTGTGCACCGCCGCTTTACAGGCTTCGACGCCGCTTCGTTC
TACCATCGACACCACCACGCTGGCACCCAGTTGATCGGCGCGAGATTTAATCGCCGCGACAATTTGCGAC
GGCGCGTGCAGGGCCAGACTGGAGGTGGCAACGCCAATCAGCAACGACTGTTTGCCCGCCAGTTGTTGTG
CCACGCGGTTGGGAATGTAATTCAGCTCCGCCATCGCCGCTTCCACTTTTTCCCGCGTTTTCGCAGAAAC
GTGGCTGGCCTGGTTCACCACGCGGGAAACGGTCTGATAAGAGACACCGGCATACTCTGCGACATCGTAT
AACGTTACTGGTTTCACATTCACCACCCTGAATTGACTCTCTTCCGGGCGCTATCATGCCATACCGCGAA
AGGTTTTGCGCCATTCGATGGTGTCCGGGATCTCGACGCTCTCCCTTATGCGACTCCTGCATTAGGAAAT
GGCGTATCACGAGGCAGAATTTCAGATAAAAAAAATCCTTAGCTTTCGCTAAGGATGATTTCTGGAATTC
GCGGCCGCTTCTAGAGAATTGTGAGCGGATAACAATTGACATTGTGAGTGGATAACAAGATACTGAGCAC
ACCCTGTAGGAACTGGGAAGAGCGCAACACATACTAGAGAAAGAGGAGAAATACTAGATGGCTTCCTCCG
AAGACGTTATCAAAGAGTTCATGCGTTTCAAAGTTCGTATGGAAGGTTCCGTTAACGGTCACGAGTTCGA
AATCGAAGGTGAAGGTGAAGGTCGTCCGTACGAAGGTACCCAGACCGCTAAACTGAAAGTTACCAAAGGT
GGTCCGCTGCCGTTCGCTTGGGACATCCTGTCCCCGCAGTTCCAGTACGGTTCCAAAGCTTACGTTAAAC
ACCCGGCTGACATCCCGGACTACCTGAAACTGTCCTTCCCGGAAGGTTTCAAATGGGAACGTGTTATGAA
CTTCGAAGACGGTGGTGTTGTTACCGTTACCCAGGACTCCTCCCTGCAAGACGGTGAGTTCATCTACAAA
GTTAAACTGCGTGGTACCAACTTCCCGTCCGACGGTCCGGTTATGCAGAAAAAAACCATGGGTTGGGAAG
CTTCCACCGAACGTATGTACCCGGAAGACGGTGCTCTGAAAGGTGAAATCAAAATGCGTCTGAAACTGAA
AGACGGTGGTCACTACGACGCTGAAGTTAAAACCACCTACATGGCTAAAAAACCGGTTCAGCTGCCGGGT
GCTTACAAAACCGACATCAAACTGGACATCACCTCCCACAACGAAGACTACACCATCGTTGAACAGTACG
AACGTGCTGAAGGTCGTCACTCCACCGGTGCTTAATAACGCTGATAGTGCTAGTGTAGATCGC
Features (pLannotate 1.2.2; 17 found; start..end, strand, type, name):
     42..89      +  terminator     T7 terminator: transcription terminator for bacteriophage T7 RNA polymerase
    313..969     -  CDS            cat: CAT_ECOLX - Experimental evidence at protein level: Swiss-Prot protein existence level 1. This enzyme is an effector of chloramphenicol resistance in bacteria. From Escherichia coli. This protein is used as a marker in many commonly used cloning vectors, such as pACYC184.
    970..1072    -  promoter       cat promoter: promoter of the E. coli cat gene encoding chloramphenicol acetyltransferase
   1193..1336    +  mobile_element IS1 (fragment): prokaryotic transposable element IS1
   1455..1510    -  rep_origin     RSF ori (fragment): Plasmids containing the RSF 1030 origin of replication can be propagated in E. coli cells that contain additional plasmids with compatible origins.
   1598..2143    -  rep_origin     p15A ori: Plasmids containing the medium-copy-number p15A origin of replication can be propagated in E. coli cells that contain a second plasmid with the ColE1 origin.
   2255..2319    -  CDS            TcR (fragment): tetracycline efflux protein; tet; confers resistance to tetracycline
   2334..2355    -  protein_bind   CAP binding site: CAP binding activates transcription in the presence of cAMP. E. coli catabolite activator protein
   2368..2386    -  CDS            lacZα (fragment): LacZα fragment of β-galactosidase; lacZ fragment
   2401..2422    -  protein_bind   CAP binding site: CAP binding activates transcription in the presence of cAMP. E. coli catabolite activator protein
   2435..3517    -  CDS            lacI: lac repressor; lacI; The lac repressor binds to the lac operator to inhibit transcription in E. coli. This inhibition can be relieved by adding lactose or isopropyl-β-D-thiogalactopyranoside (IPTG).
   3518..3595    -  promoter       lacI promoter: lacI
   3603..3638    -  CDS            TcR (fragment): tetracycline efflux protein; tet; confers resistance to tetracycline
   3659..3702    -  terminator     bacterial terminator: putative bacterial transcription terminator
   3705..3726    +  misc_feature   BioBrick prefix: BioBrick prefix for parts that do not start with "ATG"
   3729..3745    +  protein_bind   lac operator: The lac repressor binds to the lac operator to inhibit transcription in E. coli. This inhibition can be relieved by adding lactose or isopropyl-β-D-thiogalactopyranoside (IPTG). lac repressor encoded by lacI
   3838..4512    +  CDS            mRFP1: mRFP1 is a basic (constitutively fluorescent) red fluorescent protein published in 2002, derived from Discosoma sp.. It is reported to be a somewhat slowly-maturing monomer with low acid sensitivity.
