[The description below was written by a language model from this plasmid's Addgene catalogue record and pLannotate feature annotations shown in this document.]
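Description:
pALlR1 is a 4.5 kb bacterial expression and synthetic biology plasmid built from a Novagen Duet-series backbone and designed for IPTG-inducible gene expression in E. coli. It replicates from the p15A (pACYC-type) origin, which the record lists as low copy and which is compatible with ColE1-origin plasmids, so the construct can be maintained alongside a second vector. Selection is by chloramphenicol resistance, provided by the cat gene under its native promoter. The annotation also picks up short fragments of an IS1 element, an RSF origin, a tetracycline resistance gene and lacZα with CAP binding sites. These appear to be backbone remnants or partial matches rather than functional parts.

The payload is a two-part regulatory cassette described as LacI-mRFP. The lac repressor gene lacI is expressed from its own lacI promoter on one strand. On the opposite strand, the monomeric red fluorescent protein mRFP1 is placed under the PLlacO-1 promoter, a synthetic hybrid promoter controlled by lac operators. The feature table annotates a lac operator just upstream of the mRFP1 coding sequence but does not label the promoter itself. A putative bacterial terminator sits between the divergent lacI and reporter units, a BioBrick prefix precedes the operator, and a T7 terminator lies downstream of mRFP1 across the plasmid junction. LacI binding to the operator holds reporter transcription off, and lactose or IPTG relieves the repression, giving a red fluorescence readout. The plasmid serves to characterise this inducible system, and presumably as a scaffold for expressing other genes in place of mRFP1, although the record does not say so explicitly.
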