Addgene plasmid #172566: pALlR1
Purpose: Inducible gene expression, pACYC origin, LacI repressor, PLlacO-1 promoter, mRFP, Chloramphenicol Resistance Marker.
Depositing lab: Christopher Reisch. Depositing organization: University of Florida.
Backbone
  Vector backbone: original Duet vector
  Backbone manufacturer: Novagen
  Vector type: Bacterial Expression, Synthetic Biology
Growth in bacteria
  Bacterial resistance: Chloramphenicol, 25 μg/mL
  Growth temperature: 37°C
  Growth strain: DH5alpha
  Copy number: Low Copy
Gene/Insert
  Gene/Insert name: LacI-mRFP
  Species: Synthetic
  Promoter: PLlacO-1
  Cloning method: Ligation Independent Cloning
Terms and licenses: Academic/Nonprofit Terms; Industry Terms: Not Available to Industry
How to cite: pALlR1 was a gift from Christopher Reisch (Addgene plasmid # 172566 ; http://n2t.net/addgene:172566 ; RRID:Addgene_172566)
